Addgene plasmid #136788: pEBTet-SNAP-plk4
Purpose: Mammalian expression of the centrosomal protein plk4 N-terminally fused to SNAP-tag
Depositing lab: Kai Johnsson. Depositing organization: Swiss Federal Institute of Technology (EPFL). Publication: Selective chemical crosslinking reveals a Cep57-Cep63-Cep152 centrosomal complex. Lukinavicius G, Lavogina D, Orpinell M, Umezawa K, Reymond L, Garin N, Gonczy P, Johnsson K. Curr Biol. 2013 Feb 4;23(3):265-70. doi: 10.1016/j.cub.2012.12.030. Epub 2013 Jan 17. PubMed 23333316.
Backbone
  Vector backbone: pEBTet
  Backbone size w/o insert (bp): 11264
  Vector type: Mammalian Expression
  Selectable markers: Puromycin
Growth in bacteria
  Bacterial resistance: Ampicillin, 100 μg/mL
  Growth temperature: 37°C
  Growth strain: DH5alpha
  Copy number: High Copy
Gene/Insert
  Gene/Insert name: SNAP-plk4
  Species: H. sapiens (human), Synthetic
  Insert size (bp): 3786
  Entrez Gene: PLK4 (a.k.a. MCCRP2, SAK, STK18)
  Promoter: CMV-TetO2
  Tag / fusion protein: FLAG-tag / His-tag (N terminal on insert)
  Cloning method: Gateway Cloning
  Sequencing primers: 5′ CMV_Fwd; 3′ BGH_Rev
Terms and licenses: Academic/Nonprofit Terms; Industry Terms: Not Available to Industry
How to cite: pEBTet-SNAP-plk4 was a gift from Kai Johnsson (Addgene plasmid # 136788 ; http://n2t.net/addgene:136788 ; RRID:Addgene_136788)
