[The description below was written by a language model from this plasmid's Addgene catalogue record and pLannotate feature annotations shown in this document.]
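Description:
pEBTet-SNAP-plk4 is an episomal, tetracycline-regulated mammalian expression plasmid built on the pEBTet backbone and carrying human PLK4 fused at its N-terminus to SNAP-tag. In bacteria it is maintained through a high-copy ColE1/pUC-type origin and selected with ampicillin via the β-lactamase gene. In mammalian cells it relies on the Epstein-Barr virus oriP element together with an EBNA1 coding sequence, which allow the plasmid to replicate and persist as an extrachromosomal episome in suitable cells. An SV40 promoter-driven puromycin N-acetyltransferase cassette with an SV40 poly(A) signal provides selection for stable populations. Short fragments of EBV genes and of pBR322 tetracycline-resistance sequences in the annotation appear to be backbone remnants rather than functional parts.

The expression cassette uses the CMV enhancer and promoter followed by tet operator sites (CMV-TetO2) and ends in a bGH polyadenylation signal. A separate cassette on the same plasmid expresses the TetR repressor from RSV/SV40 promoter elements with a rabbit β-globin intron and an SV40 poly(A) signal. TetR binds the operators and keeps the promoter silent until tetracycline or doxycycline is added, so a single plasmid provides inducible expression. The open reading frame begins with a His tag (the catalogue also lists FLAG, which is not annotated), followed by an MGMT-derived sequence that corresponds to SNAP-tag. It continues through an attB1 site left by Gateway cloning into full-length PLK4, and attB2 follows the insert. PLK4 is the kinase that governs centriole duplication. The SNAP fusion allows covalent labelling with benzylguanine-based probes, and the associated publication concerns selective chemical crosslinking of centrosomal protein complexes.
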