Features (pLannotate 1.2.2; 31 found; start..end, strand, type, name):
     85..196     +  polyA_signal   bGH poly(A) signal: bovine growth hormone polyadenylation signal
    737..2294    -  rep_origin     oriP (fragment): Epstein-Barr virus oriP replication origin (Yates et al., 2000)
   2407..2625    -  CDS            gL (fragment): GL_EBVB9 - Experimental evidence at protein level: Swiss-Prot protein existence level 1. The heterodimer glycoprotein H-glycoprotein L is required for the fusion of viral and plasma membranes leading to virus entry into the host cell. Acts as a functional inhibitor of gH and maintains gH in an inhibited form. Upon binding to host integrins, gL dissociates from gH leading to activation of the viral fusion glycoproteins gB and gH. Fusion of EBV with B-lymphocytes requires the additional receptor- binding protein gp42, which forms a complex with gH/gL. The heterodimer gH/gL targets also host EPHA
   2708..4633    -  CDS            EBNA1: Epstein-Barr nuclear antigen 1, also known as EBNA-1 crucial for latent viral infection, and for episomal amplification of vectors containing the oriP origin (Okita et al., 2013)
   4671..5015    -  CDS            BRRF2_EBVB9 (fragment): Protein inferred from homology: Swiss-Prot protein existence level 3. From Epstein-Barr virus (strain B95-8) (HHV-4) (Human herpesvirus 4).
   5018..5041    -  promoter       tet promoter (fragment): E. coli promoter for tetracycline efflux protein gene
   5154..5258    +  promoter       AmpR promoter: bla
   5259..6119    +  CDS            AmpR: β-lactamase; bla; confers resistance to ampicillin, carbenicillin, and related antibiotics
   6290..6878    +  rep_origin     ori: high-copy-number ColE1/pMB1/pBR322/pUC origin of replication
   6924..7047    -  CDS            TcR (fragment): tetracycline efflux protein; tet; confers resistance to tetracycline
   7085..7382    +  promoter       SV40 promoter: SV40 enhancer and early promoter
   7459..8058    +  CDS            PuroR: puromycin N-acetyltransferase; pac from Streptomyces alboniger; confers resistance to puromycin
   8149..8283    +  polyA_signal   SV40 poly(A) signal: SV40 polyadenylation signal
   8405..8457    -  misc_feature   bom (fragment): basis of mobility region from pBR322
   8588..8681    +  ncRNA          Retro dr1: Accession: RF00214 - Retrovirus direct repeat 1 (dr1)
   8717..8978    +  promoter       RSV promoter: Rous sarcoma virus enhancer/promoter
   9004..9064    +  promoter       SV40 promoter (fragment): SV40 early promoter
   9095..9667    +  intron         β-globin intron: intron from rabbit β-globin gene
   9722..9740    +  promoter       T7 promoter: promoter for bacteriophage T7 RNA polymerase
   9751..10371   +  CDS            tetR: TETR2_ECOLX - Experimental evidence at protein level: Swiss-Prot protein existence level 1. TetR is the repressor of the tetracycline resistance element; its N-terminal region forms a helix-turn-helix structure and binds DNA. Binding of tetracycline to TetR reduces the repressor affinity for the tetracycline resistance gene (tetA) promoter operator sites. From Escherichia coli.
  10413..10534   +  polyA_signal   SV40 poly(A) signal: SV40 polyadenylation signal
  10589..10968   +  enhancer       CMV enhancer: human cytomegalovirus immediate early enhancer
  10969..11172   +  promoter       CMV promoter: human cytomegalovirus (CMV) immediate early promoter
  11174..11193   +  promoter       PLtetO-1 promoter (fragment): modified phage lambda PL promoter with tet operator sites (Lutz and Bujard, 1997)
  11195..11214   +  promoter       PLtetO-1 promoter (fragment): modified phage lambda PL promoter with tet operator sites (Lutz and Bujard, 1997)
  11222..11255   +  promoter       TRE3GV promoter (fragment): 3rd-generation Tet-responsive promoter that can be activated by binding of Tet-On® 3G, optimized for retroviral and lentiviral vectors
  11371..11388   +  CDS            9xHis (fragment): 9xHis affinity tag
  11389..11931   +  CDS            MGMT (fragment): MGMT_HUMAN - Experimental evidence at protein level: Swiss-Prot protein existence level 1. Involved in the cellular defense against the biological effects of O6-methylguanine (O6-MeG) and O4-methylthymine (O4-MeT) in DNA. Repairs the methylated nucleobase in DNA by stoichiometrically transferring the methyl group to a cysteine residue in the enzyme. This is a suicide reaction: the enzyme is irreversibly inactivated. From Homo sapiens (Human).
  11974..11998   +  protein_bind   attB1: mutant version of attB; recombination site for the Gateway® BP reaction BP Clonase™
  12001..14910   +  CDS            PLK4: PLK4_HUMAN - Also known as SAK, STK18. Experimental evidence at protein level: Swiss-Prot protein existence level 1. Serine/threonine-protein kinase that plays a central role in centriole duplication. Able to trigger procentriole formation on the surface of the parental centriole cylinder, leading to the recruitment of centriole biogenesis proteins such as SASS6, CENPJ/CPAP, CCP110, CEP135 and gamma-tubulin. When overexpressed, it is able to induce centrosome amplification through the simultaneous generation of multiple procentrioles adjoining each parental centriole during S phase. Phosphoryl
  14918..14      -  protein_bind   attB2 (across the origin): mutant version of attB; recombination site for the Gateway® BP reaction BP Clonase™
>Addgene plasmid #136788 | pEBTet-SNAP-plk4 | addgene full sequence | sequence record 275832 | Addgene NGS Result
TTGTACAAAGTGGTGATGGCAGCTAGCGGCGCGCCCGGCCGCTCGAGTCTAGAGGGCCCGTTTAAACCCG
CTGATCAGCCTCGACTGTGCCTTCTAGTTGCCAGCCATCTGTTGTTTGCCCCTCCCCCGTGCCTTCCTTG
ACCCTGGAAGGTGCCACTCCCACTGTCCTTTCCTAATAAAATGAGGAAATTGCATCGCATTGTCTGAGTA
GGTGTCATTCTATTCTGGGGGGTGGGGTGGGGCAGGACAGCAAGGGGGAGGATTGGGAAGACAATAGCAG
GCTAGAGGATCGATCCCCGCCCCGGACGAACTAAACCTGACTACGACATCTCTGCCCCTTCTTCGCGGGG
CAGTGCATGTAATCCCTTCAGTTGGTTGGTACAACTTGCCAACTGGGCCCTGTTCCACATGTGACACGGG
GGGGGACCAAACACAAAGGGGTTCTCTGACTGTAGTTGACATCCTTATAAATGGATGTGCACATTTGCCA
ACACTGAGTGGCTTTCATCCTGGAGCAGACTTTGCAGTCTGTGGACTGCAACACAACATTGCCTTTATGT
GTAACTCTTGGCTGAAGCTCTTACACCAATGCTGGGGGACATGTACCTCCCAGGGGCCCAGGAAGACTAC
GGGAGGCTACACCAACGTCAATCAGAGGGGCCTGTGTAGCTACCGATAAGCGGACCCTCAAGAGGGCATT
AGCAATAGTGTTTATAAGGCCCCCTTGTTAACCCTAAACGGGTAGCATATGCTTCCCGGGTAGTAGTATA
TACTATCCAGACTAACCCTAATTCAATAGCATATGTTACCCAACGGGAAGCATATGCTATCGAATTAGGG
TTAGTAAAAGGGTCCTAAGGAACAGCGATATCTCCCACCCCATGAGCTGTCACGGTTTTATTTACATGGG
GTCAGGATTCCACGAGGGTAGTGAACCATTTTAGTCACAAGGGCAGTGGCTGAAGATCAAGGAGCGGGCA
GTGAACTCTCCTGAATCTTCGCCTGCTTCTTCATTCTCCTTCGTTTAGCTAATAGAATAACTGCTGAGTT
GTGAACAGTAAGGTGTATGTGAGGTGCTCGAAAACAAGGTTTCAGGTGACGCCCCCAGAATAAAATTTGG
ACGGGGGGTTCAGTGGTGGCATTGTGCTATGACACCAATATAACCCTCACAAACCCCTTGGGCAATAAAT
ACTAGTGTAGGAATGAAACATTCTGAATATCTTTAACAATAGAAATCCATGGGGTGGGGACAAGCCGTAA
AGACTGGATGTCCATCTCACACGAATTTATGGCTATGGGCAACACATAATCCTAGTGCAATATGATACTG
GGGTTATTAAGATGTGTCCCAGGCAGGGACCAAGACAGGTGAACCATGTTGTTACACTCTATTTGTAACA
AGGGGAAAGAGAGTGGACGCCGACAGCAGCGGACTCCACTGGTTGTCTCTAACACCCCCGAAAATTAAAC
GGGGCTCCACGCCAATGGGGCCCATAAACAAAGACAAGTGGCCACTCTTTTTTTTGAAATTGTGGAGTGG
GGGCACGCGTCAGCCCCCACACGCCGCCCTGCGGTTTTGGACTGTAAAATAAGGGTGTAATAACTTGGCT
GATTGTAACCCCGCTAACCACTGCGGTCAAACCACTTGCCCACAAAACCACTAATGGCACCCCGGGGAAT
ACCTGCATAAGTAGGTGGGCGGGCCAAGATAGGGGCGCGATTGCTGCGATCTGGAGGACAAATTACACAC
ACTTGCGCCTGAGCGCCAAGCACAGGGTTGTTGGTCCTCATATTCACGAGGTCGCTGAGAGCACGGTGGG
CTAATGTTGCCATGGGTAGCATATACTACCCAAATATCTGGATAGCATATGCTATCCTAATCTATATCTG
GGTAGCATAGGCTATCCTAATCTATATCTGGGTAGTATATGCTATCCTAATCTGTATCCGGGTAGCATAT
GCTATCCTAATAGAGATTAGGGTAGTATATGCTATCCTAATTTATATCTGGGTAGCATATACTACCCAAA
TATCTGGATAGCATATGCTATCCTAATCTATATCTGGGTAGCATATGCTATCCTAATCTATATCTGGGTA
GCATAGGCTATCCTAATCTATATCTGGGTAGCATATGCTATCCTAATCTATATCTGGGTAGTATATGCTA
TCCTAATTTATATCTGGGTAGCATAGGCTATCCTAATCTATATCTGGGTAGCATATGCTATCCTAATCTA
TATCTGGGTAGTATATGCTATCCTAATCTGTATCCGGGTAGCATATGCTATCCTCATGCATATACAGTCA
GCATATGATACCCAGTAGTAGAGTGGGAGTGCTATCCTTTGCATATGCCGCCACCTCCCAAGGGGGCGTG
AATTTTCGCTGCTTGTCCTTTTCCTGCTGGTTGCTCCCATTCTTAGGTGAATTTAAGGAGGCCAGGCTAA
AGCCGTCGCATGTCTGATTGCTCACCAGGTAAATGTCGCTAATGTTTTCCAACGCGAGAAGGTGTTGAGC
GCGGAGCTGAGTGACGTGACAACATGGGTATGCCCAATTGCCCCATGTTGGGAGGACGAAAATGGTGACA
AGACAGATGGCCAGAAATACACCAACAGCACGCATGATGTCTACTGGGGATTTATTCTTTAGTGCGGGGG
AATACACGGCTTTTAATACGATTGAGGGCGTCTCCTAACAAGTTACATCACTCCTGCCCTTCCTCACCCT
CATCTCCATCACCTCCTTCATCTCCGTCATCTCCGTCATCACCCTCCGCGGCAGCCCCTTCCACCATAGG
TGGAAACCAGGGAGGCAAATCTACTCCATCGTCAAAGCTGCACACAGTCACCCTGATATTGCAGGTAGGA
GCGGGCTTTGTCATAACAAGGTCCTTAATCGCATCCTTCAAAACCTCAGCAAATATATGAGTTTGTAAAA
AGACCATGAAATAACAGACAATGGACTCCCTTAGCGGGCCAGGTTGTGGGCCGGGTCCAGGGGCCATTCC
AAAGGGGAGACGACTCAATGGTGTAAGACGACATTGTGGAATAGCAAGGGCAGTTCCTCGCCTTAGGTTG
TAAAGGGAGGTCTTACTACCTCCATATACGAACACACCGGCGACCCAAGTTCCTTCGTCGGTAGTCCTTT
CTACGTGACTCCTAGCCAGGAGAGCTCTTAAACCTTCTGCAATGTTCTCAAATTTCGGGTTGGAACCTCC
TTGACCACGATGCTTTCCAAACCACCCTCCTTTTTTGCGCCTGCCTCCATCACCCTGACCCCGGGGTCCA
GTGCTTGGGCCTTCTCCTGGGTCATCTGCGGGGCCCTGCTCTATCGCTCCCGGGGGCACGTCAGGCTCAC
CATCTGGGCCACCTTCTTGGTGGTATTCAAAATAATCGGCTTCCCCTACAGGGTGGAAAAATGGCCTTCT
ACCTGGAGGGGGCCTGCGCGGTGGAGACCCGGATGATGATGACTGACTACTGGGACTCCTGGGCCTCTTT
TCTCCACGTCCACGACCTCTCCCCCTGGCTCTTTCACGACTTCCCCCCCTGGCTCTTTCACGTCCTCTAC
CCCGGCGGCCTCCACTACCTCCTCGACCCCGGCCTCCACTACCTCCTCGACCCCGGCCTCCACTGCCTCC
TCGACCCCGGCCTCCACCTCCTGCTCCTGCCCCTCCTGCTCCTGCCCCTCCTCCTGCTCCTGCCCCTCCT
GCCCCTCCTGCTCCTGCCCCTCCTGCCCCTCCTGCTCCTGCCCCTCCTGCCCCTCCTGCTCCTGCCCCTC
CTGCCCCTCCTCCTGCTCCTGCCCCTCCTGCCCCTCCTCCTGCTCCTGCCCCTCCTGCCCCTCCTGCTCC
TGCCCCTCCTGCCCCTCCTGCTCCTGCCCCTCCTGCCCCTCCTGCTCCTGCCCCTCCTGCTCCTGCCCCT
CCTGCTCCTGCCCCTCCTGCTCCTGCCCCTCCTGCCCCTCCTGCCCCTCCTCCTGCTCCTGCCCCTCCTG
CTCCTGCCCCTCCTGCCCCTCCTGCCCCTCCTGCTCCTGCCCCTCCTCCTGCTCCTGCCCCTCCTSCCCC
TCCTSCCCCTCCTCCTSCTCCTCCCCCTCCTCCCCCTCCYCCTCCTCCTGCYCCTCCTCCTGCTCCTGCC
CCTCCTSCCCCTCCTGCCCCTCCTCCYSCTCCTSCCCCYCCTSCCCCCCCTCCTCCTCCTSCCCCTCCTC
CTGCTCCTGCCCCTCCTGCCCCTCCTGCCCCTCCTCCTGCTCCTGCCCCTCCTCCTGCTCCTGCCCCTCC
TGCCCCTCCTGCCCCTCCTGCCCCTCCTCCTGCTCCTGCCCCTCCTCCTGCTCCTGCCCCTCCTGCTCCT
GCCCCTCCCGCTCCTGCTCCTGCTCCTGTTCCACCGTGGGTCCCTTTGCAGCCAATGCAACTTGGACGTT
TTTGGGGTCTCCGGACACCATCTCTATGTCTTGGCCCTGATCCTGAGCCGCCCGGGGCTCCTGGTCTTCC
GCCTCCTCGTCCTCGTCCTCTTCCCCGTCCTCGTCCATGGTTATCACCCCCTCTTCTTTGAGGTCCACTG
CCGCCGGAGCCTTCTGGTCCAGATGTGTCTCCCTTCTCTCCTAGGCCATTTCCAGGTCCTGTACCTGGCC
CCTCGTCAGACATGATTCACACTAAAAGAGATCAATAGACATCTTTATTAGACGACGCTCAGTGAATACA
GGGAGTGCAGACTCCTGCCCCCTCCAACAGCCCCCCCACCCTCATCCCCTTCATGGTCGCTGTCAGACAG
ATCCAGGTCTGAAAATTCCCCATCCTCCGAACCATCCTCGTCCTCATCACCAATTACTCGCAGCCCGGAA
AACTCCCGCTGAACATCCTCAAGATTTGCGTCCTGAGCCTCAAGCCAGGCCTCAAATTCCTCGTCCCCCT
TTTTGCTGGACGGTAGGGATGGGGATTCTCGGGACCCCTCCTCTTCCTCTTCAAGGTCACCAGACAGAGA
TGCTACTGGGGCAACGGAAGAAAAGCTGGGTGCGGCCTGTGAGGATCAGCTTATCGATGATAAGCTGTCA
AACATGAGAATTCTTGAAGACGAAAGGGCCTCGTGATACGCCTATTTTTATAGGTTAATGTCATGATAAT
AATGGTTTCTTAGACGTCAGGTGGCACTTTTCGGGGAAATGTGCGCGGAACCCCTATTTGTTTATTTTTC
TAAATACATTCAAATATGTATCCGCTCATGAGACAATAACCCTGATAAATGCTTCAATAATATTGAAAAA
GGAAGAGTATGAGTATTCAACATTTCCGTGTCGCCCTTATTCCCTTTTTTGCGGCATTTTGCCTTCCTGT
TTTTGCTCACCCAGAAACGCTGGTGAAAGTAAAAGATGCTGAAGATCAGTTGGGTGCACGAGTGGGTTAC
ATCGAACTGGATCTCAACAGCGGTAAGATCCTTGAGAGTTTTCGCCCCGAAGAACGTTTTCCAATGATGA
GCACTTTTAAAGTTCTGCTATGTGGCGCGGTATTATCCCGTGTTGACGCCGGGCAAGAGCAACTCGGTCG
CCGCATACACTATTCTCAGAATGACTTGGTTGAGTACTCACCAGTCACAGAAAAGCATCTTACGGATGGC
ATGACAGTAAGAGAATTATGCAGTGCTGCCATAACCATGAGTGATAACACTGCGGCCAACTTACTTCTGA
CAACGATCGGAGGACCGAAGGAGCTAACCGCTTTTTTGCACAACATGGGGGATCATGTAACTCGCCTTGA
TCGTTGGGAACCGGAGCTGAATGAAGCCATACCAAACGACGAGCGTGACACCACGATGCCTGCAGCAATG
GCAACAACGTTGCGCAAACTATTAACTGGCGAACTACTTACTCTAGCTTCCCGGCAACAATTAATAGACT
GGATGGAGGCGGATAAAGTTGCAGGACCACTTCTGCGCTCGGCCCTTCCGGCTGGCTGGTTTATTGCTGA
TAAATCTGGAGCCGGTGAGCGTGGGTCTCGCGGTATCATTGCAGCACTGGGGCCAGATGGTAAGCCCTCC
CGTATCGTAGTTATCTACACGACGGGGAGTCAGGCAACTATGGATGAACGAAATAGACAGATCGCTGAGA
TAGGTGCCTCACTGATTAAGCATTGGTAACTGTCAGACCAAGTTTACTCATATATACTTTAGATTGATTT
AAAACTTCATTTTTAATTTAAAAGGATCTAGGTGAAGATCCTTTTTGATAATCTCATGACCAAAATCCCT
TAACGTGAGTTTTCGTTCCACTGAGCGTCAGACCCCGTAGAAAAGATCAAAGGATCTTCTTGAGATCCTT
TTTTTCTGCGCGTAATCTGCTGCTTGCAAACAAAAAAACCACCGCTACCAGCGGTGGTTTGTTTGCCGGA
TCAAGAGCTACCAACTCTTTTTCCGAAGGTAACTGGCTTCAGCAGAGCGCAGATACCAAATACTGTCCTT
CTAGTGTAGCCGTAGTTAGGCCACCACTTCAAGAACTCTGTAGCACCGCCTACATACCTCGCTCTGCTAA
TCCTGTTACCAGTGGCTGCTGCCAGTGGCGATAAGTCGTGTCTTACCGGGTTGGACTCAAGACGATAGTT
ACCGGATAAGGCGCAGCGGTCGGGCTGAACGGGGGGTTCGTGCACACAGCCCAGCTTGGAGCGAACGACC
TACACCGAACTGAGATACCTACAGCGTGAGCTATGAGAAAGCGCCACGCTTCCCGAAGGGAGAAAGGCGG
ACAGGTATCCGGTAAGCGGCAGGGTCGGAACAGGAGAGCGCACGAGGGAGCTTCCAGGGGGAAACGCCTG
GTATCTTTATAGTCCTGTCGGGTTTCGCCACCTCTGACTTGAGCGTCGATTTTTGTGATGCTCGTCAGGG
GGGCGGAGCCTATGGAAAAACGCCAGCAACGCGGCCTTTTTACGGTTCCTGGCCTTTTGCTGGCCTTGAA
GCTGTCCCTGATGGTCGTCATCTACCTGCCTGGACAGCATGGCCTGCAACGCGGGCATCCCGATGCCGCC
GGAAGCGAGAAGAATCATAATGGGGAAGGCCATCCAGCCTCGCGTCGAACTAGATGATCCGGCTGTGGAA
TGTGTGTCAGTTAGGGTGTGGAAAGTCCCCAGGCTCCCCAGCAGGCAGAAGTATGCAAAGCATGCATCTC
AATTAGTCAGCAACCAGGTGTGGAAAGTCCCCAGGCTCCCCAGCAGGCAGAAGTATGCAAAGCATGCATC
TCAATTAGTCAGCAACCATAGTCCCGCCCCTAACTCCGCCCATCCCGCCCCTAACTCCGCCCAGTTCCGC
CCATTCTCCGCCCCATGGCTGACTAATTTTTTTTATTTATGCAGAGGCCGAGGCCGCCTCGGCCTCTGAG
CTATTCCAGAAGTAGTGAGGAGGCTTTTTTGGAGGGTGACCGCCACGACCGGTGCCGCCACCATCCCCTG
ACCCACGCCCCTGACCCCTCACAAGGAGACGACCTTCCATGACCGAGTACAAGCCCACGGTGCGCCTCGC
CACCCGCGACGACGTCCCCCGGGCCGTACGCACCCTCGCCGCCGCGTTCGCCGACTACCCCGCCACGCGC
CACACCGTCGACCCCGACCGCCACATCGAACGCGTCACCGAGCTGCAAGAACTCTTCCTCACGCGCGTCG
GGCTCGACATCGGCAAGGTGTGGGTCGCGGACGACGGCGCCGCGGTGGCGGTCTGGACCACGCCGGAGAG
CGTCGAAGCGGGGGCGGTGTTCGCCGAGATCGGCCCGCGCATGGCCGAGTTGAGCGGTTCCCGGCTGGCC
GCGCAGCAACAGATGGAAGGCCTCCTGGCGCCGCACCGGCCCAAGGAGCCCGCGTGGTTCCTGGCCACCG
TCGGCGTCTCGCCCGACCACCAGGGCAAGGGTCTGGGCAGCGCCGTCGTGCTCCCCGGAGTGGAGGCGGC
CGAGCGCGCCGGGGTGCCCGCCTTCCTGGAGACCTCCGCGCCCCGCAACCTCCCCTTCTACGAGCGGCTC
GGCTTCACCGTCACCGCCGACGTCGAGGTGCCCGAAGGACCGCGCACCTGGTGCATGACCCGCAAGCCCG
GTGCCTGACGCCCGCCCCACGACCCGCAGCGCCCGACCGAAAGGAGCGCACGACCCGGTCCGACGCGGCC
CGACGGGTCCGAGGGGGGTCGACCTCGAAACTTGTTTATTGCAGCTTATAATGGTTACAAATAAAGCAAT
AGCATCACAAATTTCACAAATAAAGCATTTTTTTCACTGCATTCTAGTTGTGGTTTGTCCAAACTCATCA
ATGTATCTTATCATGTCTGGATCTGATCCGAACCCCTTCCTCGACCAATTCTCATGTTTGACAGCTTATC
ATCGCAGATCCGGGCAACGTTGTTGCCATTGCTCGACCAATTCTCATGTTTGACAGCTTATCATCGCAGA
TCCGTATGGTGCACTCTCAGTACAATCTGCTCTGATGCCGCATAGTTAAGCCAGTATCTGCTCCCTGCTT
GTGTGTTGGAGGTCGCTGAGTAGTGCGCGAGCAAAATTTAAGCTACAACAAGGCAAGGCTTGACCGACAA
TTGCATGAAGAATCTGCTTAGGGTTAGGCGTTTTGCGCTGCTTCGCGATGTACGGGCCAGATATACGCGT
ATCTGAGGGGACTAGGGTGTGTTTAGGCGAAAAGCGGGGCTTCGGTTGTACGCGGTTAGGAGTCCCCTCA
GGATATAGTAGTTTCGCTTTTGCATAGGGAGGGGGAAATGTAGTCTTATGCAATACTCTTGTAGTCTTGC
AACATGGTAACGATGAGTTAGCAACATGCCTTACAAGGAGAGAAAAAGCACCGTGCATGCCGATTGGTGG
AAGTAAGGTGGTACGATCGTGCCTTATTAGGAAGGCAACAGACGGGTCTGACATGGATTGGACGAACCAC
TGAATTCCGCATTGCAGAGATATTGTATTTAAGTGCCTAGCTCGATACAATAAACGCCATTTGACCATTC
ACCACATTGGTGTGCACCTCCAAGCTGGCCGGGGATCCTCTAGGGCCTCTGAGCTATTCCAGAAGTAGTG
AAGAGGCTTTTTTGGAGGCCTAGGCTTTTGCAAAAAGCTCCGGATCGATCCTGAGAACTTCAGGGTGAGT
TTGGGGACCCTTGATTGTTCTTTCTTTTTCGCTATTGTAAAATTCATGTTATATGGAGGGGGCAAAGTTT
TCAGGGTGTTGTTTAGAATGGGAAGATGTCCCTTGTATCACCATGGACCCTCATGATAATTTTGTTTCTT
TCACTTTCTACTCTGTTGACAACCATTGTCTCCTCTTATTTTCTTTTCATTTTCTGTAACTTTTTCGTTA
AACTTTAGCTTGCATTTGTAACGAATTTTTAAATTCACTTTTGTTTATTTGTCAGATTGTAAGTACTTTC
TCTAATCACTTTTTTTTCAAGGCAATCAGGGTATATTATATTGTACTTCAGCACAGTTTTAGAGAACAAT
TGTTATAATTAAATGATAAGGTAGAATATTTCTGCATATAAATTCTGGCTGGCGTGGAAATATTCTTATT
GGTAGAAACAACTACATCCTGGTCATCATCCTGCCTTTCTCTTTATGGTTACAATGATATACACTGTTTG
AGATGAGGATAAAATACTCTGAGTCCAAACCGGGCCCCTCTGCTAACCATGTTCATGCCTTCTTCTTTTT
CCTACAGCTCCTGGGCAACGTGCTGGTTATTGTGCTGTCTCATCATTTTGGCAAAGAATTGTAATACGAC
TCACTATAGGGCGAATTGATATGTCTAGATTAGATAAAAGTAAAGTGATTAACAGCGCATTAGAGCTGCT
TAATGAGGTCGGAATCGAAGGTTTAACAACCCGTAAACTCGCCCAGAAGCTAGGTGTAGAGCAGCCTACA
TTGTATTGGCATGTAAAAAATAAGCGGGCTTTGCTCGACGCCTTAGCCATTGAGATGTTAGATAGGCACC
ATACTCACTTTTGCCCTTTAGAAGGGGAAAGCTGGCAAGATTTTTTACGTAATAACGCTAAAAGTTTTAG
ATGTGCTTTACTAAGTCATCGCGATGGAGCAAAAGTACATTTAGGTACACGGCCTACAGAAAAACAGTAT
GAAACTCTCGAAAATCAATTAGCCTTTTTATGCCAACAAGGTTTTTCACTAGAGAATGCATTATATGCAC
TCAGCGCTGTGGGGCATTTTACTTTAGGTTGCGTATTGGAAGATCAAGAGCATCAAGTCGCTAAAGAAGA
AAGGGAAACACCTACTACTGATAGTATGCCGCCATTATTACGACAAGCTATCGAATTATTTGATCACCAA
GGTGCAGAGCCAGCCTTCTTATTCGGCCTTGAATTGATCATATGCGGATTAGAAAAACAACTTAAATGTG
AAAGTGGGTCCGCGTACAGCGGATCCCGGGAATTCAGATCTTATTAAAGCAGAACTTGTTTATTGCAGCT
TATAATGGTTACAAATAAAGCAATAGCATCACAAATTTCACAAATAAAGCATTTTTTTCACTGCATTCTA
GTTGTGGTTTGTCCAAACTCATCAATGTATCTTATCATGTCTGGTCGAATCCATGGCGCAGAACTGGTAG
GTATGGAAGATCCGCGTTGACATTGATTATTGACTAGTTATTAATAGTAATCAATTACGGGGTCATTAGT
TCATAGCCCATATATGGAGTTCCGCGTTACATAACTTACGGTAAATGGCCCGCCTGGCTGACCGCCCAAC
GACCCCCGCCCATTGACGTCAATAATGACGTATGTTCCCATAGTAACGCCAATAGGGACTTTCCATTGAC
GTCAATGGGTGGAGTATTTACGGTAAACTGCCCACTTGGCAGTACATCAAGTGTATCATATGCCAAGTAC
GCCCCCTATTGACGTCAATGACGGTAAATGGCCCGCCTGGCATTATGCCCAGTACATGACCTTATGGGAC
TTTCCTACTTGGCAGTACATCTACGTATTAGTCATCGCTATTACCATGGTGATGCGGTTTTGGCAGTACA
TCAATGGGCGTGGATAGCGGTTTGACTCACGGGGATTTCCAAGTCTCCACCCCATTGACGTCAATGGGAG
TTTGTTTTGGCACCAAAATCAACGGGACTTTCCAAAATGTCGTAACAACTCCGCCCCATTGACGCAAATG
GGCGGTAGGCGTGTACGGTGGGAGGTCTATATAAGCAGAGCTCTCCCTATCAGTGATAGAGATCTCCCTA
TCAGTGATAGAGATCGTCGACGAGCTCGTTTAGTGAACCGTCAGATCGCCTGGAGACGCCATCCACGCTG
TTTTGACCTCCATAGAAGACACCGGGACCGATCCAGCCTCCGGACTCTAGCGTTTAAACTTAAGCTTACC
ACCATGGATTATAAAGACGATGATGACAAGCACCACCACCACCACCACGACAAGGATTGTGAAATGAAAC
GCACCACACTGGACAGCCCTTTGGGGAAGCTGGAGCTGTCTGGTTGTGAGCAGGGTCTGCACGAAATAAT
TTTTCTGGGCAAGGGGACGTCTGCAGCTGATGCCGTGGAGGTCCCAGCCCCCGCTGCGGTTCTCGGAGGT
CCGGAGCCCCTGATGCAGGCTACAGCCTGGCTGAATGCCTATTTCCACCAGCCCGAGGCTATCGAAGAGT
TCCCCGTGCCGGCTCTTCACCATCCCGTTTTCCAGCAAGAGTCGTTCACCAGACAGGTGTTATGGAAGCT
GCTGAAGGTTGTGAAATTCGGAGAAGTGATTTCTTACTCTCACTTAGCAGCCCTGGCAGGCAACCCCGCA
GCCACGGCAGCAGTGAAGACGGCACTGAGTGGCAATCCTGTCCCTATCCTGATCCCGTGCCACAGAGTGG
TCCAGGGGGATTTGGATGTGGGCGGTTACGAGGGTGGACTGGCCGTGAAGGAATGGCTTCTGGCCCATGA
AGGCCACCGGTTGGGGAAGCCAGGCTTGGGATTCGAACTGGAGGTGCTGTTCCAGGGCCCCGGTACCGCC
ATCACAAGTTTGTACAAAAAAGCAGGCTTAATGGCGACCTGCATCGGGGAGAAGATCGAGGATTTTAAAG
TTGGAAATCTGCTTGGTAAAGGATCATTTGCTGGTGTCTACAGAGCTGAGTCCATTCACACTGGTTTGGA
AGTTGCAATCAAAATGATAGATAAGAAAGCCATGTACAAAGCAGGAATGGTACAGAGAGTCCAAAATGAG
GTGAAAATACATTGCCAATTGAAACATCCTTCTATCTTGGAGCTTTATAACTATTTTGAAGATAGCAATT
ATGTGTATCTGGTATTAGAAATGTGCCATAATGGAGAAATGAACAGGTATCTAAAGAATAGAGTGAAACC
CTTCTCAGAAAATGAAGCTCGACACTTCATGCACCAGATCATCACAGGGATGTTGTATCTTCATTCTCAT
GGTATACTACACCGGGACCTCACACTTTCTAACCTCCTACTGACTCGTAATATGAACATCAAGATTGCTG
ATTTTGGGCTGGCAACTCAACTGAAAATGCCACATGAAAAGCACTATACATTATGTGGAACTCCTAACTA
CATTTCACCAGAAATTGCCACTCGAAGTGCACATGGCCTTGAATCTGATGTTTGGTCCCTGGGCTGTATG
TTTTATACATTACTTATCGGGAGACCACCCTTCGACACTGACACAGTCAAGAACACATTAAATAAAGTAG
TATTGGCAGATTATGAAATGCCAACTTTTTTGTCAATAGAGGCCAAGGACCTTATTCACCAGTTACTTCG
TAGAAATCCAGCAGATCGTTTAAGTCTGTCTTCAGTATTGGACCATCCTTTTATGTCCCGAAATTCTTCA
ACAAAAAGTAAAGATTTAGGAACTGTGGAAGACTCAATTGATAGTGGGCATGCCACAATTTCTACTGCAA
TTACAGCTTCTTCCAGTACCAGTATAAGTGGTAGTTTATTTGACAAAAGAAGACTTTTGATTGGTCAGCC
ACTCCCAAATAAAATGACTGTATTTCCAAAGAATAAAAGTTCAACTGATTTTTCTTCTTCAGGAGATGGA
AACAGTTTTTATACTCAGTGGGGAAATCAAGAAACCAGTAATAGTGGAAGGGGAAGAGTAATTCAAGATG
CAGAAGAAAGGCCACATTCTCGATACCTTCGTAGAGCTTATTCCTCTGATAGATCTGGCACTTCTAATAG
TCAGTCTCAAGCAAAAACATATACAATGGAACGATGTCACTCAGCAGAAATGCTTTCAGTGTCCAAAAGA
TCAGGAGGAGGTGAAAATGAAGAGAGGTACTCACCCACAGACAACAATGCCAACATTTTTAACTTCTTTA
AAGAAAAGACATCCAGTAGTTCTGGATCTTTTGAAAGACCTGATAACAATCAAGCACTCTCCAATCATCT
TTGTCCAGGAAAAACTCCTTTTCCATTTGCAGACCCGACACCTCAGACTGAAACCGTACAACAGTGGTTT
GGGAATCTGCAAATAAATGCTCATTTAAGAAAAACTACTGAATATGACAGCATCAGCCCAAACCGGGACT
TCCAGGGCCATCCAGATTTGCAGAAGGACACATCAAAAAATGCCTGGACTGATACAAAAGTCAAAAAGAA
CTCTGATGCTTCTGATAATGCACATTCTGTAAAACAGCAAAATACCATGAAATATATGACTGCACTTCAC
AGTAAACCTGAGATAATCCAACAAGAATGTGTTTTTGGCTCAGATCCTCTTTCTGAACAGAGCAAGACTA
GGGGTATGGAGCCACCATGGGGTTATCAGAATCGTACATTAAGAAGCATTACATCTCCGTTGGTTGCTCA
CAGGTTAAAACCAATCAGACAGAAAACCAAAAAGGCTGTGGTGAGCATACTTGATTCAGAGGAGGTGTGT
GTGGAGCTTGTAAAGGAGTATGCATCTCAAGAATATGTGAAAGAAGTTCTTCAGATATCTAGTGATGGAA
ATACGATCACTATTTATTATCCAAATGGTGGTAGAGGTTTTCCTCTTGCTGATAGACCACCCTCACCTAC
TGACAACATCAGTAGGTACAGCTTTGACAATTTACCAGAAAAATACTGGCGAAAATATCAATATGCTTCC
AGGTTTGTACAGCTTGTAAGATCTAAATCTCCCAAAATCACTTATTTTACAAGATATGCTAAATGCATTT
TGATGGAGAATTCTCCTGGTGCTGATTTTGAGGTTTGGTTTTATGATGGGGTAAAAATACACAAAACAGA
AGATTTCATTCAGGTGATTGAAAAGACAGGGAAGTCTTACACTTTAAAAAGTGAAAGTGAAGTTAATAGC
TTGAAAGAGGAGATAAAAATGTATATGGACCATGCTAATGAGGGTCATCGTATTTGTTTAGCACTGGAAT
CCATAATTTCAGAAGAGGAAAGGAAAACTAGGAGTGCTCCCTTTTTCCCAATAATCATAGGAAGAAAACC
TGGTAGTACTAGTTCACCTAAGGCCTTATCACCTCCTCCTTCTGTGGATTCAAATTACCCAACGAGAGAT
AGAGCATCTTTCAACAGAATGGTCATGCATAGTGCTGCTTCTCCAACACAGGCACCAATCCTTAATCCCT
CTATGGTTACAAATGAAGGACTTGGTCTTACAACTACAGCTTCTGGAACAGACATCTCTTCTAATAGTCT
AAAAGATTGTCTTCCTAAATCAGCACAACTTTTGAAATCTGTTTTTGTGAAAAATGTTGGTTGGGCTACA
CAGTTAACTAGTGGAGCTGTGTGGGTTCAGTTTAATGATGGGTCCCAGTTGGTTGTGCAGGCAGGAGTGT
CTTCTATCAGTTATACCTCACCAAATGGTCAAACAACTAGGTATGGAGAAAATGAAAAATTACCAGACTA
CATCAAACAGAAATTACAGTGTCTGTCTTCCATCCTTTTGATGTTTTCTAATCCGACTCCTAATTTTCAT
TAATGATACCCAGCTTTC
